>Addgene plasmid #234985 | pLVX-TetOne-Puro-mitoLbNOX-Flag | addgene full sequence | sequence record 467493 | Addgene NGS Result
GGTACTAGCTTGTAGCACCATCCAAAGGTCAGTGGATATCTGACCCCTGGCCCTGGTGTGTAGTTCTGCT
AATCAGGGAAGTAGCCTTGTGTGTGGTAGATCCACAGATCAAGGATATCTTGTCTTCGTTGGGAGTGAAT
TAGCCCTTCCAGTCCCCTCTTTTCTTTTAAAAAGTGGCTAAGATCTACAGCTGCCTTGTAAGTCATTGGT
CTTAAAGGTACCTGAGGTGTGACTGGAAAACCCACCTCCTCCTCCTCTTGTGCTTCTAGCCAGGCACAAT
CAGCATTGGTAGCTGCTGTATTGCTACTTGTGATTGCTCCATGTTTTTCTAGGTCTCGACTGCAGAATTA
ATTCCAGGCGGGGAGGCGGCCCAAAGGGAGATCCGACTCGTCTGAGGGCGAAGGCGAAGACGCGGAAGAG
GCCGCAGAGCCGGCAGCAGGCCGCGGGAAGGAAGGTCCGCTGGATTGAGGGCCGAAGGGACGTAGCAGAA
GGACGTCCCGCGCAGAATCCAGGTGGCAACACAGGCGAGCAGCCATGGAAAGGACGTCAGCTTCCCCGAC
AACACCACGGAATTGTCAGTGCCCAACAGCCGAGCCCCTGTCCAGCAGCGGGCAAGGCAGGCGGCGATGA
GTTCCGCCGTGGCAATAGGGAGGGGGAAAGCGAAAGTCCCGGAAAGGAGCTGACAGGTGGTGGCAATGCC
CCAACCAGTGGGGGTTGCGTCAGCAAACACAGTGCACACCACGCCACGTTGCCTGACAACGGGCCACAAC
TCCTCATAAAGAGACAGCAACCAGGATTTATACAAGGAGGAGAAAATGAAAGCCATACGGGAAGCAATAG
CATGATACAAAGGCATTAAAGCAGCGTATCCACATAGCGTAAAAGGAGCAACATAGTTAAGAATACCAGT
CAATCTTTCACAAATTTTGTAATCCAGAGGTTGATTGTTCCAGACGCGTTCAGGCACCGGGCTTGCGGGT
CATGCACCAGGTGCGCGGTCCTTCGGGCACCTCGACGTCGGCGGTGACGGTGAAGCCGAGCCGCTCGTAG
AAGGGGAGGTTGCGGGGCGCGGAGGTCTCCAGGAAGGCGGGCACCCCGGCGCGCTCGGCCGCCTCCACTC
CGGGGAGCACGACGGCGCTGCCCAGACCCTTGCCCTGGTGGTCGGGCGAGACGCCGACGGTGGCCAGGAA
CCACGCGGGCTCCTTGGGCCGGTGCGGCGCCAGGAGGCCTTCCATCTGTTGCTGCGCGGCCAGCCGGGAA
CCGCTCAACTCGGCCATGCGCGGGCCGATCTCGGCGAACACCGCCCCCGCTTCGACGCTCTCCGGCGTGG
TCCAGACCGCCACCGCGGCGCCGTCGTCCGCGACCCACACCTTGCCGATGTCGAGCCCGACGCGCGTGAG
GAAGAGTTCTTGCAGCTCGGTGACCCGCTCGATGTGGCGGTCCGGGTCGACGGTGTGGCGCGTGGCGGGG
TAGTCGGCGAACGCGGCGGCGAGGGTGCGTACGGCCCGGGGGACGTCGTCGCGGGTGGCGAGGCGCACCG
TGGGCTTGTACTCGGTCATGGTCGCGTTTTGCAAAAGCCTAGGCCTCCAAAAAAGCCTCCTCACTACTTC
TGGAATAGCTCAGAGGCCGAGGCGGCCTCGGCCTCTGCATAAATAAAAAAAATTAGTCAGCCATGGGGCG
GAGAATGGGCGGAACTGGGCGGAGTTAGGGGCGGGATGGGCGGAGTTAGGGGCGGGACTATGGTTGCTGA
CTAATTGAGATGCATGCTTTGCATACTTCTGCCTGCTGGGGAGCCTGGGGACTTTCCACACCTGGTTGCT
GACTAATTGAGATGCATGCTTTGCATACTTCTGCCTGCTGGGGAGCCTGGGGACTTTCCACACCCTAACT
GACACACATTCGCGCGTTTACCCGGGGAGCATGTCAAGGTCAAAATCGTCAAGAGCGTCAGCAGGCAGCA
TATCAAGGTCAAAGTCGTCAAGGGCATCGGCTGGGAGCATGTCTAAGTCAAAATCGTCAAGGGCGTCGGT
CGGCCCGCCGCTTTCGCACTTTAGCTGTTTCTCCAGGCCACATATGATTAGTTCCAGGCCGAAAAGGAAG
GCAGGTTCGGCTCCCTGCCGGTCGAACAGCTCAATTGCTTGTTTCAGAAGTGGGGGCATAGAATCGGTGG
TAGGTGTCTCTCTTTCCTCTTTTGCTACTTGATGCTCCTGTTCCTCCAATACGCAGCCCAGTGTAAAGTG
GCCCACGGCGGACAGAGCGTACAGTGCGTTCTCCAGGGAGAAGCCTTGCTGACACAGGAACGCGAGCTGA
TTTTCCAGGGTTTCGTACTGTTTCTCTGTTGGGCGGGTGCCGAGATGCACTTTAGCCCCGTCGCGATGTG
AGAGGAGAGCACAGCGGTATGACTTGGCGTTGTTCCGCAGAAAGTCTTGCCATGACTCGCCTTCCAGGGG
GCAGGAGTGGGTATGATGCCTGTCCAGCATCTCGATTGGCAGGGCATCGAGCAGGGCCCGCTTGTTCTTC
ACGTGCCAGTACAGGGTAGGCTGCTCAACTCCCAGCTTTTGAGCGAGTTTCCTTGTCGTCAGGCCTTCGA
TACCGACTCCATTGAGTAATTCCAGAGCAGAGTTTATGACTTTGCTCTTGTCCAGTCTAGACATGGTAAT
TCGATGATCCCCCTGGGGAGAGAGGTCGGTGATTCGGTCAACGAGGGAGCCGACTGCCGACGTGCGCTCC
GGAGGCTTGCAGAATGCGGAACACCGCGCGGGCAGGAACAGGGCCCACACTACCGCCCCACACCCCGCCT
CCCGCACCGCCCCTTCCCGGCCGCTGCTCTCGGCGCGCCCTGCTGAGCAGCCGCTATTGGCCACAGCCCA
TCGCGGTCGGCGCGCTGCCATTGCTCCCTGGCGCTGTCCGTCTGCGAGGGTACTAGTGAGACGTGCGGCT
TCCGTTTGTCACGTCCGGCACGCCGCGAACCGCAAGGAACCTTCCCGACTTAGGGGCGGAGCAGGAAGCG
TCGCCGGGGGGCCCACAAGGGTAGCGGCGAAGATCCGGGTGACGCTGCGAACGGACGTGAAGAATGTGCG
AGACCCAGGGTCGGCGCCGCTGCGTTTCCCGGAACCACGCCCAGAGCAGCCGCGTCCCTGCGCAAACCCA
GGGCTGCCTTGGAAAAGGCGCAACCCCAACCCCGTGGAATTATCACCTCGAGTTTACTCCCTATCAGTGA
TAGAGAACGTATGAAGAGTTTACTCCCTATCAGTGATAGAGAACGTATGCAGACTTTACTCCCTATCAGT
GATAGAGAACGTATAAGGAGTTTACTCCCTATCAGTGATAGAGAACGTATGACCAGTTTACTCCCTATCA
GTGATAGAGAACGTATCTACAGTTTACTCCCTATCAGTGATAGAGAACGTATATCCAGTTTACTCCCTAT
CAGTGATAGAGAACGTATAAGCTTTGCTTATGTAAACCAGGGCGCCTATAAAAGAGTGCTGATTTTTTGA
GTAAACTTCAATTCCACAACACTTTTGTCTTATACCAACTTTCCGTACCACTTCCTACCCTCGTAAAGAA
TTCGCCACCATGGGGATGCTCGCTACAAGGGTCTTTAGCCTCGTCGGAAAGAGAGCTATCAGCACCTCCG
TCTGCGTGAGAGCTCATAAGGTCACCGTGGTCGGATGCACCCATGCCGGCACCTTCGCCATCAAGCAAAT
CCTCGCTGAGCACCCTGACGCCGAGGTCACCGTCTACGAGAGGAACGATGTGATCTCCTTCCTGTCCTGT
GGCATCGCCCTCTACCTGGGCGGAAAAGTGGCCGATCCCCAAGGCCTCTTCTACAGCTCCCCTGAAGAAC
TGCAGAAGCTGGGCGCTAATGTGCAGATGAACCACAACGTGCTGGCCATCGACCCTGACCAAAAGACCGT
CACAGTCGAGGACCTCACCAATCACGCCCAGACCACCGAGTCCTACGACAAACTGGTGATGACCTCCGGA
AGCTGGCCTATCGTGCCCAAAATCCCCGGCATCGACAGCGATAGGGTGAAGCTCTGCAAGAATTGGGCCC
ACGCCCAGGCTCTGATTGAGGACGCCAAGGAGGCCAAGAGGATCACCGTCATCGGCGCCGGATACATCGG
AGCCGAACTGGCCGAGGCCTACTCCACAACAGGCCACGACGTCACCCTGATTGACGCCATGGCTAGGGTC
ATGCCCAAGTACTTCGATGCCGACTTCACCGACGTCATCGAACAGGACTACAGGGACCATGGCGTGCAAC
TCGCTCTGGGCGAGACAGTGGAGAGCTTCACCGACAGCGCCACCGGCCTCACAATCAAGACAGACAAGAA
CTCCTATGAGACCGACCTGGCCATCCTCTGCATTGGCTTTAGGCCCAACACAGACCTGCTGAAAGGCAAA
GTGGACATGGCCCCTAACGGCGCCATCATTACCGACGACTACATGAGGTCCAGCAACCCTGATATTTTCG
CTGCTGGCGACTCCGCCGCCGTCCATTACAACCCCACACACCAAAACGCCTACATTCCCCTCGCTACCAA
CGCCGTCAGGCAGGGAATCCTCGTCGGAAAGAACCTCGTCAAGCCCACAGTGAAGTACATGGGAACCCAG
TCCAGCTCCGGACTGGCCCTCTATGACAGGACAATTGTCTCCACAGGCCTCACACTGGCCGCCGCCAAGC
AACAAGGCCTCAATGCCGAGCAGGTCATCGTGGAGGACAACTATAGGCCCGAGTTCATGCCTTCCACCGA
GCCCGTCCTCATGAGCCTGGTCTTCGACCCCGATACACACAGAATCCTGGGAGGCGCCCTGATGTCCAAA
TACGACGTGTCCCAGAGCGCTAATACCCTGTCCGTCTGCATCCAGAACGAGAACACCATCGATGACCTGG
CCATGGTGGACATGCTGTTCCAGCCCAATTTCGACAGGCCCTTCAACTACCTGAACATTCTCGCCCAGGC
TGCCCAAGCTAAAGTGGCCCAATCCGTCAACGCTGGTGGATCTGGTGGATCTGGTGGATCTATGGATTAC
AAGGATGACGATGACAAGTAAGAATTCCCGTATACACCGGTGCCGGCGGATCCAGACCACCTCCCCTGCG
AGCTAAGCTGGACAGCCAATGACGGGTAAGAGAGTGACATTTTTCACTAACCTAAGACAGGAGGGCCGTC
AGAGCTACTGCCTAATCCAAAGACGGGTAAAAGTGATAAAAATGTATCACTCCAACCTAAGACAGGCGCA
GCTTCCGAGGGATTTGAGATCCAGACATGATAAGATACATTGATGAGTTTGGACAAACCAAAACTAGAAT
GCAGTGAAAAAAATGCCTTATTTGTGAAATTTGTGATGCTATTGCCTTATTTGTAACCATTATAAGCTGC
AATAAACAAGTTAAGTCGATAAACTGGATCTCTGCTGTCCCTGTAATAAACCCGAAAATTTTGAATTTTT
GTAATTTGTTTTTGTAATTCTTTAGTTTGTATGTCTGTTGCTATTATGTCTACTATTCTTTCCCCTGCAC
TGTACCCCCCAATCCCCCCTTTTCTTTTAAAGGCGATACCGTCGAGATCCGTTCACTAATCGAATGGATC
TGTCTCTGTCTCTCTCTCCACCTTCTTCTTCTATTCCTTCGGGCCTGTCGGGTCCCCTCGGGGTTGGGAG
GTGGGTCTGAAACGATAATGGTGAATATCCCTGCCTAACTCTATTCACTATAGAAAGTACAGCAAAAACT
ATTCTTAAACCTACCAAGCCTCCTACTATCATTATGAATAATTTTATATACCACAGCCAATTTGTTATGT
TAAACCAATTCCACAAACTTGCCCATTTATCTAATTCCAATAATTCTTGTTCATTCTTTTCTTGCTGGTT
TTGCGATTCTTCAATTAAGGAGTGTATTAAGCTTGTGTAATTGTTAATTTCTCTGTCCCACTCCATCCAG
GTCGTGTGATTCCAAATCTGTTCCAGAGATTTATTACTCCAACTAGCATTCCAAGGCACAGCAGTGGTGC
AAATGAGTTTTCCAGAGCAACCCCAAATCCCCAGGAGCTGTTGATCCTTTAGGTATCTTTCCACAGCCAG
GATTCTTGCCTGGAGCTGCTTGATGCCCCAGACTGTGAGTTGCAACAGATGCTGTTGCGCCTCAATAGCC
CTCAGCAAATTGTTCTGCTGCTGCACTATACCAGACAATAATTGTCTGGCCTGTACCGTCAGCGTCATTG
ACGCTGCGCCCATAGTGCTTCCTGCTGCTCCCAAGAACCCAAGGAACAAAGCTCCTATTCCCACTGCTCT
TTTTTCTCTCTGCACCACTCTTCTCTTTGCCTTGGTGGGTGCTACTCCTAATGGTTCAATTTTTACTACT
TTATATTTATATAATTCACTTCTCCAATTGTCCCTCATATCTCCTCCTCCAGGTCTGAAGATCAGCGGCC
GGCCGCTTGCTGTGCGGTGGTCTTACTTTTGTTTTGCTCTTCCTCTATCTTGTCTAAAGCTTCCTTGGTG
TCTTTTATCTCTATCCTTTGATGCACACAATAGAGGGTTGCTACTGTATTATATAATGATCTAAGTTCTT
CTGATCCTGTCTGAAGGGATGGTTGTAGCTGTCCCAGTATTTGTCTACAGCCTTCTGATGTTTCTAACAG
GCCAGGATTAACTGCGAATCGTTCTAGCTCCCTGCTTGCCCATACTATATGTTTTAATTTATATTTTTTC
TTTCCCCCTGGCCTTAACCGAATTTTTTCCCATCGCGATCTAATTCTCCCCCGCTTAATACTGACGCTCT
CGCACCCATCTCTCTCCTTCTAGCCTCCGCTAGTCAAAATTTTTGGCGTACTCACCAGTCGCCGCCCCTC
GCCTCTTGCCGTGCGCGCTTCAGCAAGCCGAGTCCTGCGTCGAGAGAGCTCCTCTGGTTTCCCTTTCGCT
TTCAAGTCCCTGTTCGGGCGCCACTGCTAGAGATTTTCCACACTGACTAAAAGGGTCTGAGGGATCTCTA
GTTACCAGAGTCACACAACAGACGGGCACACACTACTTGAAGCACTCAAGGCAAGCTTTATTGAGGCTTA
AGCAGTGGGTTCCCTAGTTAGCCAGAGAGCTCCCAGGCTCAGATCTGGTCTAACCAGAGAGACCCAGTAC
AGGCAAAAAGCAGCTGCTTATATGCAGGATCTGAGGGCTCGCCACTCCCCAGTCCCGCCCAGGCCACGCC
TCCCTGGAAAGTCCCCAGCGGAAAGTCCCTTGTAGCAAGCTCGATATCAGCAGTTCTTGAAGTACTCCGG
ATGCAGCTCTCGGGCCACGTGATGAAATGCTAGGCGGCTGTCAAACCTCCACTCTAACACTTCTCTCTCC
GGGTCATCCATCCCATGCAGGCTCACAGGGTGTAACAAGCTGGTGTTCTCTCCTTTATTGGCCTCTTCTA
CCTTATCTGGCTCAACTGGTACTAGCTTGTAGCACCATCCAAAGGTCAGTGGATATCTGACCCCTGGCCC
TGGTGTGTAGTTCTGCTAATCAGGGAAGTAGCCTTGTGTGTGGTAGATCCACAGATCAAGGATATCTTGT
CTTCTTTGGGAGTGAATTAGCCCTTCCAACTACTAAGTTTGTAGTACATATTTAACAAATACAATTTCTT
TAAAATGAAAATAATTCAGAGGAATCACAGGTTTAGAGTAAATGAAACCACAGGTAATTGGCAGTGGTAA
TAGGGTATGGGGTGGGAAGTTTGGGATGATTTTGGTTAGCTTGAGTTATCCAGTTGATCCAGACATGATA
AGATACATTGATGAGTTTGGACAAACCACAACTAGAATGCAGTGAAAAAAATGCTTTATTTGTGAAATTT
GTGATGCTATTGCTTTATTTGTAACCATTATAAGCTGCAATAAACAAGTTGATCTCCCGATCCGTCGACG
TCAGGTGGCACTTTTCGGGGAAATGTGCGCGGAACCCCTATTTGTTTATTTTTCTAAATACATTCAAATA
TGTATCCGCTCATGAGACAATAACCCTGATAAATGCTTCAATAATATTGAAAAAGGAAGAGTATGAGTAT
TCAACATTTCCGTGTCGCCCTTATTCCCTTTTTTGCGGCATTTTGCCTTCCTGTTTTTGCTCACCCAGAA
ACGCTGGTGAAAGTAAAAGATGCTGAAGATCAGTTGGGTGCACGAGTGGGTTACATCGAACTGGATCTCA
ACAGCGGTAAGATCCTTGAGAGTTTTCGCCCCGAAGAACGTTTTCCAATGATGAGCACTTTTAAAGTTCT
GCTATGTGGCGCGGTATTATCCCGTATTGACGCCGGGCAAGAGCAACTCGGTCGCCGCATACACTATTCT
CAGAATGACTTGGTTGAGTACTCACCAGTCACAGAAAAGCATCTTACGGATGGCATGACAGTAAGAGAAT
TATGCAGTGCTGCCATAACCATGAGTGATAACACTGCGGCCAACTTACTTCTGACAACGATCGGAGGACC
GAAGGAGCTAACCGCTTTTTTGCACAACATGGGGGATCATGTAACTCGCCTTGATCGTTGGGAACCGGAG
CTGAATGAAGCCATACCAAACGACGAGCGTGACACCACGATGCCTGTAGCAATGGCAACAACGTTGCGCA
AACTATTAACTGGCGAACTACTTACTCTAGCTTCCCGGCAACAATTAATAGACTGGATGGAGGCGGATAA
AGTTGCAGGACCACTTCTGCGCTCGGCCCTTCCGGCTGGCTGGTTTATTGCTGATAAATCTGGAGCCGGT
GAGCGTGGGTCTCGCGGTATCATTGCAGCACTGGGGCCAGATGGTAAGCCCTCCCGTATCGTAGTTATCT
ACACGACGGGGAGTCAGGCAACTATGGATGAACGAAATAGACAGATCGCTGAGATAGGTGCCTCACTGAT
TAAGCATTGGTAACTGTCAGACCAAGTTTACTCATATATACTTTAGATTGATTTAAAACTTCATTTTTAA
TTTAAAAGGATCTAGGTGAAGATCCTTTTTGATAATCTCATGACCAAAATCCCTTAACGTGAGTTTTCGT
TCCACTGAGCGTCAGACCCCGTAGAAAAGATCAAAGGATCTTCTTGAGATCCTTTTTTTCTGCGCGTAAT
CTGCTGCTTGCAAACAAAAAAACCACCGCTACCAGCGGTGGTTTGTTTGCCGGATCAAGAGCTACCAACT
CTTTTTCCGAAGGTAACTGGCTTCAGCAGAGCGCAGATACCAAATACTGTTCTTCTAGTGTAGCCGTAGT
TAGGCCACCACTTCAAGAACTCTGTAGCACCGCCTACATACCTCGCTCTGCTAATCCTGTTACCAGTGGC
TGCTGCCAGTGGCGATAAGTCGTGTCTTACCGGGTTGGACTCAAGACGATAGTTACCGGATAAGGCGCAG
CGGTCGGGCTGAACGGGGGGTTCGTGCACACAGCCCAGCTTGGAGCGAACGACCTACACCGAACTGAGAT
ACCTACAGCGTGAGCTATGAGAAAGCGCCACGCTTCCCGAAGGGAGAAAGGCGGACAGGTATCCGGTAAG
CGGCAGGGTCGGAACAGGAGAGCGCACGAGGGAGCTTCCAGGGGGAAACGCCTGGTATCTTTATAGTCCT
GTCGGGTTTCGCCACCTCTGACTTGAGCGTCGATTTTTGTGATGCTCGTCAGGGGGGCGGAGCCTATGGA
AAAACGCCAGCAACGCGGCCTTTTTACGGTTCCTGGCCTTTTGCTGGCCTTTTGCTCACATGTTCTTTCC
TGCGTTATCCCCTGATTCTGTGGATAACCGTATTACCGCCTTTGAGTGAGCTGATACCGCTCGCCGCAGC
CGAACGACCGAGCGCAGCGAGTCAGTGAGCGAGGAAGCGGAAGAGCGCCCAATACGCAAACCGCCTCTCC
CCGCGCGTTGGCCGATTCATTAATGCAGCTGGCACGACAGGTTTCCCGACTGGAAAGCGGGCAGTGAGCG
CAACGCAATTAATGTGAGTTAGCTCACTCATTAGGCACCCCAGGCTTTACACTTTATGCTTCCGGCTCGT
ATGTTGTGTGGAATTGTGAGCGGATAACAATTTCACACAGGAAACAGCTATGACCATGATTACGCCAAGC
TCTAGCTAGAGGTCGACGGTAAACGCTAGCAATGTCAAGGCCTCTCACTCTCTGATATTCATTTCTTTGC
AAGTTATAAATACTGAATAATAAGATGACATGAACTACTACTGCTAGAGATTTTCCACACTGACTAAAAG
GGTCTGAGGGATCTCTAGTTACCAGAGTCACACAACAGACGGGCACACACTACTTGAAGCACTCAAGGCA
AGCTTTATTGAGGCTTAAGCAGTGGG
Features (pLannotate 1.2.2; 27 found; start..end, strand, type, name):
    358..946     -  misc_feature   WPRE: woodchuck hepatitis virus posttranscriptional regulatory element
    960..1559    -  CDS            PuroR: puromycin N-acetyltransferase; pac from Streptomyces alboniger; confers resistance to puromycin
   1568..1897    -  promoter       SV40 promoter: SV40 enhancer and early promoter
   1908..2654    -  CDS            Tet-On® 3G: modified rtTA protein that binds tightly to promoters containing the tet operator in the presence of doxycycline
   2673..3183    -  promoter       hPGK promoter: human phosphoglycerate kinase 1 promoter
   3200..3567    +  promoter       TRE3GS promoter: 3rd-generation Tet-responsive promoter that can be activated by binding of Tet-On® 3G, modified to eliminate binding sites for endogenous mammalian transcription factors
   3586..3669    +  CDS            COX4I1 (fragment): COX41_HUMAN - Also known as COX4. Experimental evidence at protein level: Swiss-Prot protein existence level 1. Component of the cytochrome c oxidase, the last enzyme in the mitochondrial electron transport chain which drives oxidative phosphorylation. The respiratory chain contains 3 multisubunit complexes succinate dehydrogenase (complex II, CII), ubiquinol- cytochrome c oxidoreductase (cytochrome b-c1 complex, complex III, CIII) and cytochrome c oxidase (complex IV, CIV), that cooperate to transfer electrons derived from NADH and succinate to molecular oxygen, creating an electrochemical gr
   3658..4971    +  CDS            nox: NAOX_ENTFA - Experimental evidence at protein level: Swiss-Prot protein existence level 1. Catalyzes the four-electron reduction of molecular oxygen to water. From Enterococcus faecalis (strain ATCC 700802 / V583).
   5035..5058    +  CDS            FLAG: FLAG® epitope tag, followed by an enterokinase cleavage site
   5268..5402    -  polyA_signal   SV40 poly(A) signal: SV40 polyadenylation signal
   5446..5561    -  misc_feature   cPPT/CTS: central polypurine tract and central termination sequence of HIV-1 (lacking the first T)
   5576..5676    -  CDS            Rev (fragment): human immunodeficiency virus 1 (HIV-1) Rev protein; rev; enhances nuclear export of unspliced and incompletely spliced viral mRNAs
   6053..6286    -  misc_feature   RRE: The Rev response element (RRE) of HIV-1 allows for Rev-dependent mRNA export from the nucleus to the cytoplasm.
   6461..6799    -  CDS            HIV-1 gag (fragment): gag protein from human immunodeficiency virus 1; gag
   6783..6908    -  misc_feature   HIV-1 Ψ: packaging signal of human immunodeficiency virus type 1
   6955..7212    -  LTR            5' LTR (truncated): truncated 5' long terminal repeat (LTR) from HIV-1
   7260..7589    -  CDS            nef (fragment): NEF_HV1BR - Experimental evidence at protein level: Swiss-Prot protein existence level 1. Extracellular Nef protein targets CD4(+) T-lymphocytes for apoptosis by interacting with CXCR4 surface receptors (PubMed:14990729). From Human immunodeficiency virus type 1 group M subtype B (isolate BRU/LAI) (HIV-1).
   7756..7890    -  polyA_signal   SV40 poly(A) signal: SV40 polyadenylation signal
   7938..8042    +  promoter       AmpR promoter: bla
   8043..8903    +  CDS            AmpR: β-lactamase; bla; confers resistance to ampicillin, carbenicillin, and related antibiotics
   9074..9662    +  rep_origin     ori: high-copy-number ColE1/pMB1/pBR322/pUC origin of replication
   9845..9937    +  CDS            lacI (fragment): lac repressor; lacI; The lac repressor binds to the lac operator to inhibit transcription in E. coli. This inhibition can be relieved by adding lactose or isopropyl-β-D-thiogalactopyranoside (IPTG).
   9950..9971    +  protein_bind   CAP binding site: CAP binding activates transcription in the presence of cAMP. E. coli catabolite activator protein
   9986..10016   +  promoter       lac promoter: promoter for the E. coli lac operon
  10024..10040   +  protein_bind   lac operator: The lac repressor binds to the lac operator to inhibit transcription in E. coli. This inhibition can be relieved by adding lactose or isopropyl-β-D-thiogalactopyranoside (IPTG). lac repressor encoded by lacI
  10192..10316   -  LTR            5' LTR (truncated) (fragment): truncated 5' long terminal repeat (LTR) from HIV-1
  10316..341     -  CDS            nef (fragment) (across the origin): NEF_HV1LA - Experimental evidence at protein level: Swiss-Prot protein existence level 1. Extracellular Nef protein targets CD4(+) T-lymphocytes for apoptosis by interacting with CXCR4 surface receptors. From Human immunodeficiency virus type 1 group M subtype B (isolate Lai) (HIV-1).
