[The description below was written by a language model from this plasmid's Addgene catalogue record and pLannotate feature annotations shown in this document.]
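Description:
pLVX-TetOne-Puro-mitoLbNOX-Flag is an all-in-one, doxycycline-inducible HIV-1-based lentiviral expression vector built on the pLVX-TetOne-Puro backbone and intended for expressing mitochondrially targeted LbNOX in human cell lines. In bacteria it is maintained through a high-copy ColE1/pUC-type origin and ampicillin resistance (bla). The viral portion carries the LTRs, the Ψ packaging signal with a gag fragment, the RRE for Rev-dependent RNA export, cPPT/CTS and a WPRE, which together allow packaging of the genome into lentiviral particles and stable integration in target cells. Transduced cells are selected with puromycin, with PuroR driven by the SV40 early promoter.

The payload is the H2O-forming NADH oxidase from Lactobacillus brevis. The automated annotation labels this region by homology to the related Enterococcus faecalis nox. It is fused at its N terminus to a fragment of human COX4I1, which presumably serves as the mitochondrial targeting sequence, and carries a C-terminal FLAG epitope for detection. This reading frame sits under the TRE3GS promoter and is followed by an SV40 poly(A) signal. The cassette is oriented opposite to the viral genome and to the adjacent hPGK promoter, which constitutively drives the Tet-On 3G transactivator. Adding doxycycline lets Tet-On 3G bind TRE3GS and switch on mitoLbNOX from a single vector. The enzyme oxidises NADH while reducing oxygen to water, so it provides a genetically encoded way to alter mitochondrial NADH/NAD+ balance. The associated work concerns mitochondrial membrane potential and the integrated stress response. The catalogue lists a total size of 10,674 bp, whereas the sequenced record spans 10,316 nt; the record does not explain the difference.
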