Addgene plasmid #234985: pLVX-TetOne-Puro-mitoLbNOX-Flag
Purpose: Expresses mitochondrial LbNOX in human cell lines
Depositing lab: Denis Titov. Depositing organization: University of California, Berkeley. Publication: Genetically encoded tool for manipulation of DeltaPsim identifies its role as the driver of ISR induced by ATP synthase dysfunction. Choe M, Ekvik AE, Stalnaker G, Shin HR, Titov DV. Cell Chem Biol. 2025 Apr 17;32(4):620-630.e6. doi: 10.1016/j.chembiol.2025.03.007. PubMed 40250406.
Backbone
  Vector backbone: pLVX-TetOn-Puro
  Total vector size (bp): 10674
  Vector type: Mammalian Expression, Lentiviral
  Selectable markers: Puromycin
Growth in bacteria
  Bacterial resistance: Ampicillin, 100 μg/mL
  Growth temperature: 37°C
  Growth strain: NEB Stable
  Copy number: High Copy
Gene/Insert
  Gene/Insert name: mito-LbNOX (alt name: H2O-forming NADH oxidase from Lactobacillus brevis)
  Species: Lactobacillus brevis
  Insert size (bp): 1476
  Tag / fusion protein: Flag (C terminal on insert)
  Cloning method: Gibson Cloning
  Sequencing primers: 5′ N/A
Terms and licenses: Academic/Nonprofit Terms; Industry Terms: Not Available to Industry
How to cite: pLVX-TetOne-Puro-mitoLbNOX-Flag was a gift from Denis Titov (Addgene plasmid # 234985 ; http://n2t.net/addgene:234985 ; RRID:Addgene_234985)
